Addgene plasmid #91060: pMOD_B2101
Purpose: Module B, Promoter: 35S, Gene: SapI ccdb cassette for cloning multiple gRNA spacers with Csy4 spacers , Terminator: 35S
Depositing lab: Daniel Voytas. Publication: A multi-purpose toolkit to enable advanced genome engineering in plants. Cermak T, Curtin SJ, Gil-Humanes J, Cegan R, Kono TJY, Konecna E, Belanto JJ, Starker CG, Mathre JW, Greenstein RL, Voytas DF. Plant Cell. 2017 May 18. pii: tpc.00922.2016. doi: 10.1105/tpc.16.00922. PubMed 28522548.
Backbone
  Vector backbone: pMOD_B2000
  Vector type: CRISPR
Growth in bacteria
  Bacterial resistance: Ampicillin, 100 μg/mL
  Growth temperature: 37°C
  Growth strain: ccdB Survival
  Copy number: High Copy
Gene/Insert
  Gene/Insert name: SapI ccdb cassette for cloning multiple gRNA spacers with Csy4 spacers
  Species: Synthetic
  Promoter: 35S
  Cloning method: Gibson Cloning
  Sequencing primers: 5′ unknown
Terms and licenses: Academic/Nonprofit Terms; Industry Terms: Not Available to Industry
How to cite: pMOD_B2101 was a gift from Daniel Voytas (Addgene plasmid # 91060 ; http://n2t.net/addgene:91060 ; RRID:Addgene_91060)
