[The description below was written by a language model from this plasmid's Addgene catalogue record and pLannotate feature annotations shown in this document.]
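Description:
pMOD_B2101 is a small (about 3.5 kb) high-copy E. coli cloning plasmid built on the pMOD_B2000 backbone. It serves as a "Module B" entry vector in a modular plant genome-engineering toolkit. It replicates from a ColE1/pUC-type origin and is selected with ampicillin through the bla (AmpR) gene and its native promoter. Because it carries an intact ccdB toxin gene, the unmodified plasmid must be maintained in a ccdB-tolerant strain.

The payload is a plant expression unit in which the strong constitutive CaMV 35S promoter and the CaMV 35S terminator/polyadenylation signal flank a guide RNA cloning cassette. Downstream of the promoter the annotation shows an S. pyogenes Cas9 gRNA scaffold, followed by a short stretch annotated as a PDK intron fragment, a partial ccdA sequence and the full ccdB coding sequence. According to the record, the ccdB cassette is bounded by SapI sites, although these sites and the Csy4 recognition sequences are not annotated in the feature table. Type IIS cloning would replace the toxin cassette with an array of several gRNA spacers, so ccdB acts as a negative selection against uncut parental plasmid in standard strains.

The array is designed with Csy4 spacers. A single Pol II transcript from the 35S promoter can then be cleaved by the Csy4 endoribonuclease into individual functional guide RNAs, which allows multiplexed Cas9 targeting. The plasmid has no plant selection marker, T-DNA borders or Cas9 gene. It therefore appears to be an intermediate whose completed gRNA module is combined with other toolkit modules in a plant transformation vector, though the record does not give details of that assembly step.
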