Features (pLannotate 1.2.2; 9 found; start..end, strand, type, name):
     80..668     +  rep_origin     ori: high-copy-number ColE1/pMB1/pBR322/pUC origin of replication
   1068..1409    +  promoter       CaMV 35S promoter: strong constitutive promoter from cauliflower mosaic virus
   1450..1525    +  misc_RNA       gRNA scaffold: guide RNA scaffold for the Streptococcus pyogenes CRISPR/Cas9 system
   1546..1611    +  intron         PDK intron (fragment): pdk; modified pyruvate orthophosphate dikinase intron from Flaveria trinervia 3.0
   1702..1860    +  CDS            ccdA (fragment): CCDA_ECO57 - Also known as H, letA. Experimental evidence at protein level: Swiss-Prot protein existence level 1. Antitoxin component of a type II toxin-antitoxin (TA) system which inhibits the post-segregational killing (PSK) of plasmid-free cells, also referred to as a plasmid addiction system. Binds to and blocks the activity of CcdB; will also remove bound CcdB protein from the CcdB-GyrA complex by forming a CcdA-CcdB complex, a process termed rejuvenation. Functions as a transcriptional corepressor for the ccdAB operon, repression also requires CcdB (By similarity). From Escherichia coli
   1865..2167    +  CDS            ccdB: CCDB_ECOLI - Also known as G, letB, letD. Experimental evidence at protein level: Swiss-Prot protein existence level 1. Toxic component of a type II toxin-antitoxin (TA) system, functioning in plasmid maintainence. Responsible for the post- segregational killing (PSK) of plasmid-free cells, also referred to as a plasmid addiction system. Half-life of over 2 hours. Cell killing by CcdB is accompanied by filamentation, defects in chromosome and plasmid segregation, defects in cell division, formation of anucleate cells, decreased DNA synthesis and plasmid loss. Interferes with the activity of DN
   2198..2372    +  polyA_signal   CaMV poly(A) signal: cauliflower mosaic virus polyadenylation signal
   2453..2553    +  promoter       AmpR promoter: bla
   2554..3414    +  CDS            AmpR: β-lactamase; bla; confers resistance to ampicillin, carbenicillin, and related antibiotics
>Addgene plasmid #91060 | pMOD_B2101 | addgene full sequence | sequence record 181852 | Addgene NGS Result
GCCTTGACGGCAAAATCCCTTAACGTGAGTTTTCGTTCCACTGAGCGTCAGACCCCGTAGAAAAGATCAA
AGGATCTTCTTGAGATCCTTTTTTTCTGCGCGTAATCTGCTGCTTGCAAACAAAAAAACCACCGCTACCA
GCGGTGGTTTGTTTGCCGGATCAAGAGCTACTAACTCTTTTTCCGAAGGTAACTGGCTTCAGCAGAGCGC
AGATACCAAATACTGTTCTTCTAGTGTAGCCGTAGTTAGGCCACCACTTCAAGAACTCTGTAGCACCGCC
TACATACCTCGCTCTGCTAATCCTGTTACCAGTGGCTGCTGCCAGTGGCGATAAGTCGTGTCTTACCGGG
TTGGACTCAAGACGATAGTTACCGGATAAGGCGCAGCGGTCGGGCTGAACGGGGGGTTCGTGCTCACAGC
CCAGCTTGGAGCGAACGACCTACACCGAACTGAGATACCTACAGCGTGAGCTATGAGAAAGCGCCACGCT
TCCCGAAGGGAGAAAGGCGGACAGGTATCCGGTAAGCGGCAGGGTCGGAACAGGAGAGCGCACGAGGGAG
CTTCCAGGGGGAAACGCCTGGTATCTTTATAGTCCTGTCGGGTTTCGCCACCTCTGACTTGAGCGTCGAT
TTTTGTGATGCTCGTCAGGGGGGCGGAGCCTATGGAAAAACGCCAGCAACGCGGCCTTTTTACGGTTCCT
GGCCTTTTGCTGGCCTTTTGCTCACATGTTCTTTCCTGCGTTATCCCCTGATTCTGTGGATAACCGTATT
ACCGCCTTTGAGTGAGCTGATACCGCTCGCCGCAGCCGAACGACCGAGCGCAGCGAGTCAGTGAGCGAGG
AAGCGGGAGAGCGCCCACCTGCCAGGGGACGGCGCGCCGAAGAGCATGGAGTCAAAGATTCAAATAGAGG
ACCTAACAGAACTCGCCGTAAAGACTGGCGAACAGTTCATACAGAGTCTCTTACGACTCAATGACAAGAA
GAAAATCTTCGTCAACATGGTGGAGCACGACACACTTGTCTACTCCAAAAATATCAAAGATACAGTCTCA
GAAGACCAAAGGGCAATTGAGACTTTTCAACAAAGGGTAATATCCGGAAACCTCCTCGGATTCCATTGCC
CAGCTATCTGTCACTTTATTGTGAAGATAGTGGAAAAGGAAGGTGGCTCCTACAAATGCCATCATTGCGA
TAAAGGAAAGGCCATCGTTGAAGATGCCTCTGCCGACAGTGGTCCCAAAGATGGACCCCCACCCACGAGG
AGCATCGTGGAAAAAGAAGACGTTCCAACCACGTCTTCAAAGCAAGTGGATTGATGTGATATCTCCACTG
ACGTAAGGGATGACGCACAATCCCACTATCCTTCGCAAGACCCTTCCTCTATATAAGGAAGTTCATTTCA
TTTGGAGAGAACACGGGGGACTCCTGCAGGTTCACTGCCGTATAGGCAGGTTTTAGAGCTAGAAATAGCA
AGTTAAAATAAGGCTAGTCCGTTATCAACTTGAAAAAGTGGCACCGAGTCGGTGCGTTCACTGCCGTATA
GGCAGAAGCCAGATAACAGTATGCGTATTTGCGCGCTGATTTTTGCGGTATAAGAATATATACTGATATG
TATACCCGAAGTATGTCAAAAGGAGGTATGCTATGAAGCAGCGTATTACAGTGACAGTTGACAGCGACAG
CTATCAGTTGCTCAAGGCATATATGATGTCAATATCTCCGGTCTGGTAAGCACAACCATGCAGAATGAAG
CCCGTCGTCTGCGTGCCGAACGCTGGAAAGCGGAAAATCAGGAAGGGATGGCTGAGGTCGCCCGGTTTAT
TGAAATGAACGGCTCTTTTGCTGACGAGAACAGGGGCTGGTGAAATGCAGTTTAAGGTTTACACCTATAA
AAGAGAGAGCCGTTATCGTCTGTTTGTGGATGTACAGAGTGATATTATTGACACGCCCGGGCGACGGATG
GTGATCCCCCTGGCCAGTGCACGTCTGCTGTCAGATAAAGTCTCCCGTGAACTTTACCCGGTGGTGCATA
TCGGGGATGAAAGCTGGCGCATGATGACCACCGATATGGCCAGTGTGCCGGTTTCCGTTATCGGGGAAGA
AGTGGCTGATCTCAGCCACCGCGAAAATGACATCAAAAACGCCATTAACCTGATGTTCTGGGGAATATAA
GCTCTTCAGTCGATCGACAAGCTCGAGTTTCTCCATAATAATGTGTGAGTAGTTCCCAGATAAGGGAATT
AGGGTTCCTATAGGGTTTCGCTCATGTGTTGAGCATATAAGAAACCCTTAGTATGTATTTGTATTTGTAA
AATACTTCTATCAATAAAATTTCTAATTCCTAAAACCAAAATCCAGTACTAAAATCCAGATCCCCCGAAT
TAGAGCTCTACCGGTGACGCAGGTGATGAAAAGCCTTAGGGTCAGGTGGCACTTTTCGGGGAAATGTGCG
ATGAACCCCTATTTGTTTATTTTTCTAAATACATTCAAATATGTATCCGCTAATGAGACAATAACCCTGA
TAAATGCTTCAATTATATTGAAAAAGGAAGAGTATGAGTATCCAACATTTCCGTGTCGCCCTTATTCCCT
TTTTTGCGGCCTTCTGCCTTCCTGTTTTTGCTCACCCAGAAACGCTGGTGAAAGTAAAAGATGCTGAAGA
TCAGTTGGGTGCCCGAGTGGGTTACATTGAACTGGATCTCAACAGCGGCAAAATCTTAGAGAGTTTTCGC
CCCGAAGAACGCTTCCCAATGATGAGCACTTTCAAAGTTCTGCTATGTGGCGCGGTGTTATCCCGTATTG
ATGCTGGGCAAGAGCAACTCGGTCGCCGCATACACTATTCTCAGAATGACTTGGTTGAGTATTCACCAGT
CACAGAAAAGCATCTTACGGATGGCATGACAGTAAGAGAATTATGTAGTGCTGCCATAACCATGAGTGAT
AACACTGCGGCCAACTTACTTCTGACAACGATTGGAGGACCGAAGGAGCTAACCGCTTTTTTGCACAACA
TGGGGGATCATGTAACTCGCCTTGATCGTTGGGAACCGGAGCTGAATGAAGCCATACCAAACGACGAGCG
TGACACCACGATGCCTGTAGCAATGGCAACAACTCTCCGCAAACTATTAACTGGCGAACTACTTACTCTT
GCTTCACGCCAGCAACTCATTGACTGGATGGAGGCGGACAAAGTTGCAGGACCACTTCTGCGCTCGGCAC
TTCCGGCTGGCTGGTTTATTGCTGATAAATCTGGAGCCGGTGAGCGTGGCTCTCGCGGTATCATTGCAGC
ACTGGGGCCAGATGGTAAGCCCTCCCGTATCGTAGTTATCTACACGACGGGGAGTCAGGCAACTATGGAT
GAACGAAATAGACAGATCGCTGAGATAGGTGCCTCACTGATTAAGCATTGGTAACTGTCAGACGAAGGGA
AATAAATAGTAGCCCGCCTGATGTGCGGGCTTTTTTTTGGTGGTGGTTACCAGTGTCGCTTAGCTACCGT
AGGTCCTCTTAGGCGGTCCGATTAGCGACATAGTCATCAAT
